Addgene plasmid #158650: pBsacA
Purpose: Constitutive transcription of sacA crRNA
Depositing lab: Wenjing Cui. Depositing organization: Jiangnan University.
Backbone
  Vector backbone: pBSG03
  Backbone size w/o insert (bp): 6499
  Vector type: Bacterial Expression, CRISPR, Synthetic Biology ; Shuttle vector Bacillus subtilis / E. coli
  Selectable markers: Kanamycin
Growth in bacteria
  Bacterial resistance: Ampicillin, 100 μg/mL
  Growth temperature: 37°C
  Growth strain: DH5alpha
  Growth instructions: Select for growth in Bacillus subtilis using Kanamycin.
  Copy number: High Copy
Gene/Insert
  Gene/Insert name: sacA crRNA (alt name: homologous arm of sacA)
  gRNA/shRNA sequence: AATTTCTACTGTTGTAGATTCGGCCGCCTCGATTATAACAAG
  Species: Francisella tularensis subsp. novicida
  Insert size (bp): 1409
  Promoter: Pveg
  Cloning method: Unknown
  Sequencing primers: 5′ AAATACTACCTGTCCCTTGCT
Terms and licenses: Academic/Nonprofit Terms; Industry Terms: Not Available to Industry
How to cite: pBsacA was a gift from Wenjing Cui (Addgene plasmid # 158650 ; http://n2t.net/addgene:158650 ; RRID:Addgene_158650)
