[The description below was written by a language model from this plasmid's Addgene catalogue record and pLannotate feature annotations shown in this document.]
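Description:
pBsacA is a Bacillus subtilis / E. coli shuttle plasmid built on the pBSG03 backbone for CRISPR-based work, and its stated purpose is constitutive transcription of a crRNA directed against the B. subtilis sacA gene. In E. coli it replicates from a high-copy ColE1/pUC-type origin and is selected with ampicillin through the bla gene and its native promoter. Small fragments of the pBR322 bom region and rop are also detected. For the Gram-positive host, the plasmid carries a RepB replication protein gene together with a fragment of the pre/mob gene, a kanamycin nucleotidyltransferase (knt) used for kanamycin selection in B. subtilis, and a bleomycin-binding protein gene (ble).

The insert is recorded as a sacA crRNA, with the alternative name "homologous arm of sacA", expressed from the constitutive Pveg promoter. The crRNA's listed species of origin is Francisella tularensis subsp. novicida, which suggests a guide for a Cas12a (Cpf1)-type nuclease from that organism, although the record names no nuclease and none is annotated on this plasmid, so it would presumably be supplied from elsewhere. Neither Pveg nor the crRNA appears in the automated feature table. The table does show an rrnB T1 terminator next to a roughly 1.2 kb sacA fragment in reverse orientation, which fits the homology arm mentioned in the catalogue entry. That arrangement suggests the plasmid supplies both the targeting RNA and sacA homology for repair or integration at that locus, but the record does not spell out the editing outcome. The sequenced plasmid is 6,891 nt, shorter than the sum of the stated backbone and insert sizes.
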