Features (pLannotate 1.2.2; 11 found; start..end, strand, type, name):
     96..200     +  promoter       AmpR promoter: bla
    201..1061    +  CDS            AmpR: β-lactamase; bla; confers resistance to ampicillin, carbenicillin, and related antibiotics
   1232..1820    +  rep_origin     ori: high-copy-number ColE1/pMB1/pBR322/pUC origin of replication
   2019..2147    +  CDS            pre (fragment): PRE2_STAAM - Also known as mob. Protein inferred from homology: Swiss-Prot protein existence level 3. The interaction of the RSA site and the PRE protein may not only serves a function in plasmid maintenance, but may also contributes to the distribution of small antibiotic resistance plasmids among Gram- positive bacteria. From Staphylococcus aureus (strain Mu50 / ATCC 700699).
   2374..3378    +  CDS            repB: RepB replication protein; repB; from Enterococcus faecalis plasmid pAMα1 AAN03827.1 22652809.0
   3550..4305    +  CDS            knt: KANU_STAAU - Also known as kan. Experimental evidence at protein level: Swiss-Prot protein existence level 1. Inactivates the antibiotic kanamycin by catalyzing the transfer of a nucleotidyl group from nucleoside triphosphates such as ATP to the 4'-hydroxyl group of the aminoglycoside. From Staphylococcus aureus.
   4531..4926    +  CDS            ble: BLE_STAAN - Also known as bleO. Experimental evidence at protein level: Swiss-Prot protein existence level 1. Binding protein with a strong affinity to the bleomycin family of antibiotics, which confers resistance to these antibiotics by preventing the bleomycin-induced DNA breakage. From Staphylococcus aureus (strain N315).
   5351..5422    +  terminator     rrnB T1 terminator: transcription terminator T1 from the E. coli rrnB gene
   5452..6648    -  CDS            sacA (fragment): SCRB_BACSU - Protein inferred from homology: Swiss-Prot protein existence level 3. From Bacillus subtilis (strain 168).
   6656..6755    -  misc_feature   bom (fragment): basis of mobility region from pBR322
   6857..1       -  CDS            rop (fragment) (across the origin): Rop protein, which maintains plasmids at low copy number; rop
>Addgene plasmid #158650 | pBsacA | addgene full sequence | sequence record 314145 | Addgene NGS Result
GACGAAAGGGCCTCGTGATACGCCTATTTTTATAGGTTAATGTCATGATAATAATGGTTTCTTAGACGTC
AGGTGGCACTTTTCGGGGAAATGTGCGCGGAACCCCTATTTGTTTATTTTTCTAAATACATTCAAATATG
TATCCGCTCATGAGACAATAACCCTGATAAATGCTTCAATAATATTGAAAAAGGAAGAGTATGAGTATTC
AACATTTCCGTGTCGCCCTTATTCCCTTTTTTGCGGCATTTTGCCTTCCTGTTTTTGCTCACCCAGAAAC
GCTGGTGAAAGTAAAAGATGCTGAAGATCAGTTGGGTGCACGAGTGGGTTACATCGAACTGGATCTCAAC
AGCGGTAAGATCCTTGAGAGTTTTCGCCCCGAAGAACGTTTTCCAATGATGAGCACTTTTAAAGTTCTGC
TATGTGGCGCGGTATTATCCCGTATTGACGCCGGGCAAGAGCAACTCGGTCGCCGCATACACTATTCTCA
GAATGACTTGGTTGAGTACTCACCAGTCACAGAAAAGCATCTTACGGATGGCATGACAGTAAGAGAATTA
TGCAGTGCTGCCATAACCATGAGTGATAACACTGCGGCCAACTTACTTCTGACAACGATCGGAGGACCGA
AGGAGCTAACCGCTTTTTTGCACAACATGGGGGATCATGTAACTCGCCTTGATCGTTGGGAACCGGAGCT
GAATGAAGCCATACCAAACGACGAGCGTGACACCACGATGCCTGTAGCAATGGCAACAACGTTGCGCAAA
CTATTAACTGGCGAACTACTTACTCTAGCTTCCCGGCAACAATTAATAGACTGGATGGAGGCGGATAAAG
TTGCAGGACCACTTCTGCGCTCGGCCCTTCCGGCTGGCTGGTTTATTGCTGATAAATCTGGAGCCGGTGA
GCGTGGGTCTCGCGGTATCATTGCAGCACTGGGGCCAGATGGTAAGCCCTCCCGTATCGTAGTTATCTAC
ACGACGGGGAGTCAGGCAACTATGGATGAACGAAATAGACAGATCGCTGAGATAGGTGCCTCACTGATTA
AGCATTGGTAACTGTCAGACCAAGTTTACTCATATATACTTTAGATTGATTTAAAACTTCATTTTTAATT
TAAAAGGATCTAGGTGAAGATCCTTTTTGATAATCTCATGACCAAAATCCCTTAACGTGAGTTTTCGTTC
CACTGAGCGTCAGACCCCGTAGAAAAGATCAAAGGATCTTCTTGAGATCCTTTTTTTCTGCGCGTAATCT
GCTGCTTGCAAACAAAAAAACCACCGCTACCAGCGGTGGTTTGTTTGCCGGATCAAGAGCTACCAACTCT
TTTTCCGAAGGTAACTGGCTTCAGCAGAGCGCAGATACCAAATACTGTTCTTCTAGTGTAGCCGTAGTTA
GGCCACCACTTCAAGAACTCTGTAGCACCGCCTACATACCTCGCTCTGCTAATCCTGTTACCAGTGGCTG
CTGCCAGTGGCGATAAGTCGTGTCTTACCGGGTTGGACTCAAGACGATAGTTACCGGATAAGGCGCAGCG
GTCGGGCTGAACGGGGGGTTCGTGCACACAGCCCAGCTTGGAGCGAACGACCTACACCGAACTGAGATAC
CTACAGCGTGAGCTATGAGAAAGCGCCACGCTTCCCGAAGGGAGAAAGGCGGACAGGTATCCGGTAAGCG
GCAGGGTCGGAACAGGAGAGCGCACGAGGGAGCTTCCAGGGGGAAACGCCTGGTATCTTTATAGTCCTGT
CGGGTTTCGCCACCTCTGACTTGAGCGTCGATTTTTGTGATGCTCGTCAGGGGGGCGGAGCCTATGGAAA
AACGCCAGCAACGCGGCCTTTTTACGGTTCCTGGCCTTTTGCTGGCCTTTTGCTCACATGTTCTTTCCTG
CGTTATCCCCTGATTCTGTGGATAACCGTATTACCGCCTTTGAGTGAGCTGATACCGCTCGCCGCAGCCG
AACGACCGAGCGCAGCGAGTCAGTGAGCGAGGAAGCGGAAGAGTAGAAGAAGCTTGGAGACAAGGTAAAG
GATAAAACAGCACAATTCCAAGAAAAACACGATTTAGAACCTAAAAAGAACGAATTTGAACTAACTCATA
ACCGAGAGGTAAAAAAAGAACGAAGTCGAGATCAGGGAATGAGTTTATAAAATAAAAAAAGCACCTGAAA
AGGTGTCTTTTTTTGATGGTTTTGAACTTGTTCTTTCTTATCTTGATACATATAGAAATAACGTCATTTT
TATTTTAGTTGCTGAAAGGTGCGTTGAAGTGTTGGTATGTATGTGTTTTAAAGTATTGAAAACCCTTAAA
ATTGGTTGCACAGAAAAACCCCATCTGTTAAAGTTATAAGTGACTAAACAAATAACTAAATAGATGGGGG
TTTCTTTTAATATTATGTGTCCTAATAGTAGCATTTATTCAGATGAAAAATCAAGGGTTTTAGTGGACAA
GACAAAAAGTGGAAAAGTGAGACCATGGAGAGAAAAGAAAATCGCTAATGTTGATTACTTTGAACTTCTG
CATATTCTTGAATTTAAAAAGGCTGAAAGAGTAAAAGATTGTGCTGAAATATTAGAGTATAAACAAAATC
GTGAAACAGGCGAAAGAAAGTTGTATCGAGTGTGGTTTTGTAAATCCAGGCTTTGTCCAATGTGCAACTG
GAGGAGAGCAATGAAACATGGCATTCAGTCACAAAAGGTTGTTGCTGAAGTTATTAAACAAAAGCCAACA
GTTCGTTGGTTGTTTCTCACATTAACAGTTAAAAATGTTTATGATGGCGAAGAATTAAATAAGAGTTTGT
CAGATATGGCTCAAGGATTTCGCCGAATGATGCAATATAAAAAAATTAATAAAAATCTTGTTGGTTTTAT
GCGTGCAACGGAAGTGACAATAAATAATAAAGATAATTCTTATAATCAGCACATGCATGTATTGGTATGT
GTGGAACCAACTTATTTTAAGAATACAGAAAACTACGTGAATCAAAAACAATGGATTCAATTTTGGAAAA
AGGCAATGAAATTAGACTATGATCCAAATGTAAAAGTTCAAATGATTCGACCGAAAAATAAATATAAATC
GGATATACAATCGGCAATTGACGAAACTGCAAAATATCCTGTAAAGGATACGGATTTTATGACCGATGAT
GAAGAAAAGAATTTGAAACGTTTGTCTGATTTGGAGGAAGGTTTACACCGTAAAAGGTTAATCTCCTATG
GTGGTTTGTTAAAAGAAATACATAAAAAATTAAACCTTGATGACACAGAAGAAGGCGATTTGATTCATAC
AGATGATGACGAAAAAGCCGATGAAGATGGATTTTCTATTATTGCAATGTGGAATTGGGAACGGAAAAAT
TATTTTATTAAAGAGTAGTTCAACAAACGGGCCAGTTTGTTGAAGATTAGATGCTATAATTGTTATTAAA
AGGATTGAAGGATGCTTAGGAAGACGAGTTATTAATAGCTGAATAAGAACGGTGCTCTCCAAATATTCTT
ATTTAGAAAAGCAAATCTAAAATTATCTGAAAAGGGAATGAGAATAGTGAATGGACCAATAATAATGACT
AGAGAAGAAAGAATGAAGATTGTTCATGAAATTAAGGAACGAATATTGGATAAATATGGGGATGATGTTA
AGGCTATTGGTGTTTATGGCTCTCTTGGTCGTCAGACTGATGGGCCCTATTCGGATATTGAGATGATGTG
TGTCATGTCAACAGAGGAAGCAGAGTTCAGCCATGAATGGACAACCGGTGAGTGGAAGGTGGAAGTGAAT
TTTGATAGCGAAGAGATTCTACTAGATTATGCATCTCAGGTGGAATCAGATTGGCCGCTTACACATGGTC
AATTTTTCTCTATTTTGCCGATTTATGATTCAGGTGGATACTTAGAGAAAGTGTATCAAACTGCTAAATC
GGTAGAAGCCCAAACGTTCCACGATGCGATTTGTGCCCTTATCGTAGAAGAGCTGTTTGAATATGCAGGC
AAATGGCGTAATATTCGTGTGCAAGGACCGACAACATTTCTACCATCCTTGACTGTACAGGTAGCAATGG
CAGGTGCCATGTTGATTGGTCTGCATCATCGCATCTGTTATACGACGAGCGCTTCGGTCTTAACTGAAGC
AGTTAAGCAATCAGATCTTCCTTCAGGTTATGACCATCTGTGCCAGTTCGTAATGTCTGGTCAACTTTCC
GACTCTGAGAAACTTCTGGAATCGCTAGAGAATTTCTGGAATGGGATTCAGGAGTGGACAGAACGACACG
GATATATAGTGGATGTGTCAAAACGCATACCATTTTGAACGATGACCTCTAATAATTGTTAATCATGTTG
GTTACGTATTTATTAACTTCTCCTAGTATTAGTAATTATCATGGCTGTCATGGCGCATTAACGGAATAAA
GGGTGTGCTTAAATCGGGCCATTTTGCGTAATAAGAAAAAGGATTAATTATGAGCGAATTGAATTAATAA
TAAGGTAATAGATTTACATTAGAAAATGAAAGGGGATTTTATGCGTGAGAATGTTACAGTCTATCCCGGC
ATTGCCAGTCGGGGATATTAAAAAGAGTATAGGTTTTTATTGCGATAAACTAGGTTTCACTTTGGTTCAC
CATGAAGATGGATTCGCAGTTCTAATGTGTAATGAGGTTCGGATTCATCTATGGGAGGCAAGTGATGAAG
GCTGGCGCTCTCGTAGTAATGATTCACCGGTTTGTACAGGTGCGGAGTCGTTTATTGCTGGTACTGCTAG
TTGCCGCATTGAAGTAGAGGGAATTGATGAATTATATCAACATATTAAGCCTTTGGGCATTTTGCACCCC
AATACATCATTAAAAGATCAGTGGTGGGATGAACGAGACTTTGCAGTAATTGATCCCGACAACAATTTGA
TTAGCTTTTTTCAACAAATAAAAAGCTAAAATCTATTATTAATCTGTTCAGCAATCGGGCGCGATTGCTG
AATAAAAGATACGAGAGACCTCTCTTGTATCTTTTTTATTTTGAGTGGTTTTGTCCGTTACACTAGAAAA
CCGAAAGACAATAAAAATTTTATTCTTGCTGAGTCTGGCTTTCGGTAAGCTAGACAAAACGGACAAAATA
AAAATTGGCAAGGGTTTAAAGGTGGAGATTTTTTGAGTGATCTTCTCAAAAAATACTACCTGTCCCTTGC
TGATTTTTAAACGAGCACGAGAGCAAAACCCCCCTTTGCTGAGGTGGCAGAGGGCAGGTTTATTAACGTT
GATATAATTTAAATTTTATTTGACAAAAATGGGCTCGTGTTGTACAATAAATGTAATTTCTACTGTTGTA
GATTCGGCCGCCTCGATTATAACAAGATTTCAAATAAAACGAAAGGCTCAGTCGAAAGACTGGGCCTTTC
GTTTTATCTGTTGTTTGTCGGTGAACGCTCTCCTTTGTCTGCAACTGAAAAGTTTATACTACATAAGTGT
CCAAATTCCGACATTCATTTCAGATTTCCCGGTCGCACTGGCTGTTACTTCATGATTTCCCGGGAAAGGA
AAATATCTTGCACTAAAGACCTCTTCTCCGTTATTGATAAAGATTTCCACAGATGACGCGTCGAGAAACA
TGTGTACGGTATGCAAATCCTTGATGCGGCAATGTCTCGCTTCTGTTCTTTTTCCGTCAAAGCTCTTTCG
TTCCAGCGTAACAATCCCCTCGTCTTTATGGAAGGAAAACGTAGCCGTTCCGCGGATACTGATTGAAAAG
CCAGACTCCGTATGAATGTCTTCCAGTAGAATCTCAGTTCTTTCAGGTTTTTCCACTGGAAGCGCACCAG
ATGATCCATGCATGTTGATGTGTATTTTTTTCTCATTTCTGCGCATGGCTTTTAGCTCAGGCAGCGGCTG
CTGAATCAGCTTCTGTCCTGAAAGCGTCAGCTGTCTCGGCAGCGTCATGCAGTGAATCCAGTGGCAGTCA
ATGGTCGGATGGGACCCTTCATCCTGATCAGGCACCGCCATCCATGCAAATAAAATCCGCCTTCCCTGAT
CGTCTTCAAGTGTTTGCGGCGCGTAAAAAAATCTCCACTCTGTCAGGTTATCAGAAGCAAACAACACAGC
CTGCCCTTTCAAATTCTCTGTTTGCGCACCAATCACCATATACCATGTGCCTTCATGCTCCCATACCTTC
GGATCGCGAAAATGCGCCGTATATCCTTCCGGAAGGCGGGCGACGACACCCTTTTTCTCAAAGGACAGCC
CGTCGTCAGAAACAGCAAGGCATTGATACGTTTCCCGATTTCCATCCTGATCCCTGACATTTCCTGTGTA
AAAAAGATAGAGCCGATCGTCTTTCGTGACAGCGCTGCCCGAGTAGCAGCCGTTTTTATCAAACCAATCA
CTCGGAGCCAGCGCAATCTCTTCCCGCTTCCAATTCACAACATCCTGTGTCGTATAATGCCCCCAAAATT
TTGCGCCGTGCCCCGTCTGAAACGGCTGCCACTGAAAGAATACATGATAGCTGCCCTTCCAATAAATCAC
GCCATTCGGGTCATTCAGCAGCCCAACCGGCGGCATGATATGAAAATGCTGGCGGTGCGGATCGCTGTTA
GCGATGGGCTCTTTTTTCTCCACTTCTTCATAAGCCCGGCGACGAAGCTCCTGGTCATGTGCTGTCATGA
ATTCGCCTGATGCGGTATTTTCTCCTTACGCATCTGTGCGGTATTTCACACCGCATATGGTGCACTCTCA
GTACAATCTGCTCTGATGCCGCATAGTTAAGCCAGCCCCGACACCCGCCAACACCCGCTGACGCGCCCTG
ACGGGCTTGTCTGCTCCCGGCATCCGCTTACAGACAAGCTGTGACCGTCTCCGGGAGCTGCATGTGTCAG
AGGTTTTCACCGTCATCACCGAAACGCGCGA
